>Addgene plasmid #117409 | pLKO.1-puro-U6-SauCas9-TLR-MCV1-sgRNA | addgene full sequence | sequence record 225056 | Addgene NGS Result
ATTGGAATTAGATAAATGGGCAAGTTTGTGGAATTGGTTTAACATAACAAATTGGCTGTGGTATATAAAA
TTATTCATAATGATAGTAGGAGGCTTGGTAGGTTTAAGAATAGTTTTTGCTGTACTTTCTATAGTGAATA
GAGTTAGGCAGGGATATTCACCATTATCGTTTCAGACCCACCTCCCAACCCCGAGGGGACCCGACAGGCC
CGAAGGAATAGAAGAAGAAGGTGGAGAGAGAGACAGAGACAGATCCATTCGATTAGTGAACGGATCTCGA
CGGTATCGATCACGAGACTAGCCTCGAGCGGCCGCCCCCTTCACCGAGGGCCTATTTCCCATGATTCCTT
CATATTTGCATATACGATACAAGGCTGTTAGAGAGATAATTGGAATTAATTTGACTGTAAACACAAAGAT
ATTAGTACAAAATACGTGACGTAGAAAGTAATAATTTCTTGGGTAGTTTGCAGTTTTAAAATTATGTTTT
AAAATGGACTATCATATGCTTACCGTAACTTGAAAGTATTTCGATTTCTTGGCTTTATATATCTTGTGGA
AAGGACGAAACACCGCGAGACAAATCACCTGCCTCGGTTTTAGTACTCTGGAAACAGAATCTACTAAAAC
AAGGCAAAATGCCGTGTTTATCTCGTCAACTTGTTGGCGAGATTTTTTTGAATTCTCGACCTCGAGACAA
ATGGCAGTATTCATCCACAATTTTAAAAGAAAAGGGGGGATTGGGGGGTACAGTGCAGGGGAAAGAATAG
TAGACATAATAGCAACAGACATACAAACTAAAGAATTACAAAAACAAATTACAAAAATTCAAAATTTTCG
GGTTTATTACAGGGACAGCAGAGATCCACTTTGGCCGCGGCTCGAGGGGGTTGGGGTTGCGCCTTTTCCA
AGGCAGCCCTGGGTTTGCGCAGGGACGCGGCTGCTCTGGGCGTGGTTCCGGGAAACGCAGCGGCGCCGAC
CCTGGGTCTCGCACATTCTTCACGTCCGTTCGCAGCGTCACCCGGATCTTCGCCGCTACCCTTGTGGGCC
CCCCGGCGACGCTTCCTGCTCCGCCCCTAAGTCGGGAAGGTTCCTTGCGGTTCGCGGCGTGCCGGACGTG
ACAAACGGAAGCCGCACGTCTCACTAGTACCCTCGCAGACGGACAGCGCCAGGGAGCAATGGCAGCGCGC
CGACCGCGATGGGCTGTGGCCAATAGCGGCTGCTCAGCAGGGCGCGCCGAGAGCAGCGGCCGGGAAGGGG
CGGTGCGGGAGGCGGGGTGTGGGGCGGTAGTGTGGGCCCTGTTCCTGCCCGCGCGGTGTTCCGCATTCTG
CAAGCCTCCGGAGCGCACGTCGGCAGTCGGCTCCCTCGTTGACCGAATCACCGACCTCTCTCCCCAGGGG
GATCCACCGGAGCTTACCATGACCGAGTACAAGCCCACGGTGCGCCTCGCCACCCGCGACGACGTCCCCA
GGGCCGTACGCACCCTCGCCGCCGCGTTCGCCGACTACCCCGCCACGCGCCACACCGTCGATCCGGACCG
CCACATCGAGCGGGTCACCGAGCTGCAAGAACTCTTCCTCACGCGCGTCGGGCTCGACATCGGCAAGGTG
TGGGTCGCGGACGACGGCGCCGCGGTGGCGGTCTGGACCACGCCGGAGAGCGTCGAAGCGGGGGCGGTGT
TCGCCGAGATCGGCCCGCGCATGGCCGAGTTGAGCGGTTCCCGGCTGGCCGCGCAGCAACAGATGGAAGG
CCTCCTGGCGCCGCACCGGCCCAAGGAGCCCGCGTGGTTCCTGGCCACCGTCGGCGTCTCGCCCGACCAC
CAGGGCAAGGGTCTGGGCAGCGCCGTCGTGCTCCCCGGAGTGGAGGCGGCCGAGCGCGCCGGGGTGCCCG
CCTTCCTGGAGACCTCCGCGCCCCGCAACCTCCCCTTCTACGAGCGGCTCGGCTTCACCGTCACCGCCGA
CGTCGAGGTGCCCGAAGGACCGCGCACCTGGTGCATGACCCGCAAGCCCGGTGCCTGACGCCCGCCCCAC
GACCCGCAGCGCCCGACCGAAAGGAGCGCACGACCCCATGCATCGGTACCTTTAAGACCAATGACTTACA
AGGCAGCTGTAGATCTTAGCCACTTTTTAAAAGAAAAGGGGGGACTGGAAGGGCTAATTCACTCCCAACG
AAGACAAGATCTGCTTTTTGCTTGTACTGGGTCTCTCTGGTTAGACCAGATCTGAGCCTGGGAGCTCTCT
GGCTAACTAGGGAACCCACTGCTTAAGCCTCAATAAAGCTTGCCTTGAGTGCTTCAAGTAGTGTGTGCCC
GTCTGTTGTGTGACTCTGGTAACTAGAGATCCCTCAGACCCTTTTAGTCAGTGTGGAAAATCTCTAGCAG
TAGTAGTTCATGTCATCTTATTATTCAGTATTTATAACTTGCAAAGAAATGAATATCAGAGAGTGAGAGG
AACTTGTTTATTGCAGCTTATAATGGTTACAAATAAAGCAATAGCATCACAAATTTCACAAATAAAGCAT
TTTTTTCACTGCATTCTAGTTGTGGTTTGTCCAAACTCATCAATGTATCTTATCATGTCTGGCTCTAGCT
ATCCCGCCCCTAACTCCGCCCATCCCGCCCCTAACTCCGCCCAGTTCCGCCCATTCTCCGCCCCATGGCT
GACTAATTTTTTTTATTTATGCAGAGGCCGAGGCCGCCTCGGCCTCTGAGCTATTCCAGAAGTAGTGAGG
AGGCTTTTTTGGAGGCCTAGGGACGTACCCAATTCGCCCTATAGTGAGTCGTATTACGCGCGCTCACTGG
CCGTCGTTTTACAACGTCGTGACTGGGAAAACCCTGGCGTTACCCAACTTAATCGCCTTGCAGCACATCC
CCCTTTCGCCAGCTGGCGTAATAGCGAAGAGGCCCGCACCGATCGCCCTTCCCAACAGTTGCGCAGCCTG
AATGGCGAATGGG
[124 nt withheld, positions 2954-3077]
C
[91 nt withheld, positions 3079-3169]
A
[49 nt withheld, positions 3171-3219]
CCTTTGACGTTGGAGTCCACGTTCTTT
[37 nt withheld, positions 3247-3283]
ACCCTATCTCGGTCTATTCTTTTGATTTATAAGGGATTTTGCCGATTTCGGCCTATTGGTTAAAAAATGA
GCTGATTTAACAAAAATTTAACGCGAATTTTAACAAAATATTAACGCTTACAATTTAGGTGGCACTTTTC
GGGGAAATGTGCGCGGAACCCCTATTTGTTTATTTTTCTAAATACATTCAAATATGTATCCGCTCATGAG
ACAATAACCCTGATAAATGCTTCAATAATATTGAAAAAGGAAGAGTATGAGTATTCAACATTTCCGTGTC
GCCCTTATTCCCTTTTTTGCGGCATTTTGCCTTCCTGTTTTTGCTCACCCAGAAACGCTGGTGAAAGTAA
AAGATGCTGAAGATCAGTTGGGTGCACGAGTGGGTTACATCGAACTGGATCTCAACAGCGGTAAGATCCT
TGAGAGTTTTCGCCCCGAAGAACGTTTTCCAATGATGAGCACTTTTAAAGTTCTGCTATGTGGCGCGGTA
TTATCCCGTATTGACGCCGGGCAAGAGCAACTCGGTCGCCGCATACACTATTCTCAGAATGACTTGGTTG
AGTACTCACCAGTCACAGAAAAGCATCTTACGGATGGCATGACAGTAAGAGAATTATGCAGTGCTGCCAT
AACCATGAGTGATAACACTGCGGCCAACTTACTTCTGACAACGATCGGAGGACCGAAGGAGCTAACCGCT
TTTTTGCACAACATGGGGGATCATGTAACTCGCCTTGATCGTTGGGAACCGGAGCTGAATGAAGCCATAC
CAAACGACGAGCGTGACACCACGATGCCTGTAGCAATGGCAACAACGTTGCGCAAACTATTAACTGGCGA
ACTACTTACTCTAGCTTCCCGGCAACAATTAATAGACTGGATGGAGGCGGATAAAGTTGCAGGACCACTT
CTGCGCTCGGCCCTTCCGGCTGGCTGGTTTATTGCTGATAAATCTGGAGCCGGTGAGCGTGGGTCTCGCG
GTATCATTGCAGCACTGGGGCCAGATGGTAAGCCCTCCCGTATCGTAGTTATCTACACGACGGGGAGTCA
GGCAACTATGGATGAACGAAATAGACAGATCGCTGAGATAGGTGCCTCACTGATTAAGCATTGGTAACTG
TCAGACCAAGTTTACTCATATATACTTTAGATTGATTTAAAACTTCATTTTTAATTTAAAAGGATCTAGG
TGAAGATCCTTTTTGATAATCTCATGACCAAAATCCCTTAACGTGAGTTTTCGTTCCACTGAGCGTCAGA
CCCCGTAGAAAAGATCAAAGGATCTTCTTGAGATCCTTTTTTTCTGCGCGTAATCTGCTGCTTGCAAACA
AAAAAACCACCGCTACCAGCGGTGGTTTGTTTGCCGGATCAAGAGCTACCAACTCTTTTTCCGAAGGTAA
CTGGCTTCAGCAGAGCGCAGATACCAAATACTGTTCTTCTAGTGTAGCCGTAGTTAGGCCACCACTTCAA
GAACTCTGTAGCACCGCCTACATACCTCGCTCTGCTAATCCTGTTACCAGTGGCTGCTGCCAGTGGCGAT
AAGTCGTGTCTTACCGGGTTGGACTCAAGACGATAGTTACCGGATAAGGCGCAGCGGTCGGGCTGAACGG
GGGGTTCGTGCACACAGCCCAGCTTGGAGCGAACGACCTACACCGAACTGAGATACCTACAGCGTGAGCT
ATGAGAAAGCGCCACGCTTCCCGAAGGGAGAAAGGCGGACAGGTATCCGGTAAGCGGCAGGGTCGGAACA
GGAGAGCGCACGAGGGAGCTTCCAGGGGGAAACGCCTGGTATCTTTATAGTCCTGTCGGGTTTCGCCACC
TCTGACTTGAGCGTCGATTTTTGTGATGCTCGTCAGGGGGGCGGAGCCTATGGAAAAACGCCAGCAACGC
GGCCTTTTTACGGTTCCTGGCCTTTTGCTGGCCTTTTGCTCACATGTTCTTTCCTGCGTTATCCCCTGAT
TCTGTGGATAACCGTATTACCGCCTTTGAGTGAGCTGATACCGCTCGCCGCAGCCGAACGACCGAGCGCA
GCGAGTCAGTGAGCGAGGAAGCGGAAGAGCGCCCAATACGCAAACCGCCTCTCCCCGCGCGTTGGCCGAT
TCATTAATGCAGCTGGCACGACAGGTTTCCCGACTGGAAAGCGGGCAGTGAGCGCAACGCAATTAATGTG
AGTTAGCTCACTCATTAGGCACCCCAGGCTTTACACTTTGGTAATGACTCCAACTTATTGATAGTGTTTT
ATGTTCAGATAATGCCCGATGACTTTGTCATGCAGCTCCACCGATTTTGAGAACGACAGCGACTTCCGTC
CCAGCCGTGCCAGGTGCTGCCTCAGATTCAGGTTATGCCGCTCAATTCGCTGCGTATATCGCTTGCTGAT
TACGTGCAGCTTTCCCTTCAGGCGGGATTCATACAGCGGCCAGCCATCCGTCATCCATATCACCACGTCA
AAGGGTGACAGCAGGCTCATAAGACGCCCCAGCGTCGCCATAGTGCGTTCACCGAATACGTGCGCAACAA
CCGTCTTCCGGAGACTGTCATACGCGTAAAACAGCCAGCGCTGGCGCGATTTAGCCCCGACATAGCCCCA
CTGTTCGTCCATTTCCGCGCAGACGATGACGTCACTGCCCGGCTGTATGCGCGAGGTTACCGACTGCGGC
CTGAGTTTTTTAAGTGACGTAAAATCGTGTTGAGGCCAACGCCCATAATGCGGGCTGTTGCCCGGCATCC
AACGCCATTCATGGCCATATCAATGATTTTCTGGTGCGTACCGGGTTGAGAAGCGGTGTAAGTGAACTGC
AGTTGCCATGTTTTACGGCAGTGAGAGCAGAGATAGCGCTGATGTCCGGCGGTGCTTTTGCCGTTACGCA
CCACCCCGTCAGTAGCTGAACAGGAGGGACAGCTGATAGAAACAGAAGCCACTGGAGCACCTCAAAAACA
CCATCATACACTAAATCAGTAAGTTGGCAGCATCACCTTACACTTTATGCTTCCGGCTCGTATGTTGTGT
GGAATTGTGAGCGGATAACAATTTCACACAGGAAACAGCTATGACCATGATTACGCCAAGCGCGCAATTA
ACCCTCACTAAAGGGAACAAAAGCTGGAGCTGCAAGCTTAATGTAGTCTTATGCAATACTCTTGTAGTCT
TGCAACATGGTAACGATGAGTTAGCAACATGCCTTACAAGGAGAGAAAAAGCACCGTGCATGCCGATTGG
TGGAAGTAAGGTGGTACGATCGTGCCTTATTAGGAAGGCAACAGACGGGTCTGACATGGATTGGACGAAC
CACTGAATTGCCGCATTGCAGAGATATTGTATTTAAGTGCCTAGCTCGATACATAAACGGGTCTCTCTGG
TTAGACCAGATCTGAGCCTGGGAGCTCTCTGGCTAACTAGGGAACCCACTGCTTAAGCCTCAATAAAGCT
TGCCTTGAGTGCTTCAAGTAGTGTGTGCCCGTCTGTTGTGTGACTCTGGTAACTAGAGATCCCTCAGACC
CTTTTAGTCAGTGTGGAAAATCTCTAGCAGTGGCGCCCGAACAGGGACTTGAAAGCGAAAGGGAAACCAG
AGGAGCTCTCTCGACGCAGGACTCGGCTTGCTGAAGCGCGCACGGCAAGAGGCGAGGGGCGGCGACTGGT
GAGTACGCCAAAAATTTTGACTAGCGGAGGCTAGAAGGAGAGAGATGGGTGCGAGAGCGTCAGTATTAAG
CGGGGGAGAATTAGATCGCGATGGGAAAAAATTCGGTTAAGGCCAGGGGGAAAGAAAAAATATAAATTAA
AACATATAGTATGGGCAAGCAGGGAGCTAGAACGATTCGCAGTTAATCCTGGCCTGTTAGAAACATCAGA
AGGCTGTAGACAAATACTGGGACAGCTACAACCATCCCTTCAGACAGGATCAGAAGAACTTAGATCATTA
TATAATACAGTAGCAACCCTCTATTGTGTGCATCAAAGGATAGAGATAAAAGACACCAAGGAAGCTTTAG
ACAAGATAGAGGAAGAGCAAAACAAAAGTAAGACCACCGCACAGCAAGCGGCCGCTGATCTTCAGACCTG
GAGGAGGAGATATGAGGGACAATTGGAGAAGTGAATTATATAAATATAAAGTAGTAAAAATTGAACCATT
AGGAGTAGCACCCACCAAGGCAAAGAGAAGAGTGGTGCAGAGAGAAAAAAGAGCAGTGGGAATAGGAGCT
TTGTTCCTTGGGTTCTTGGGAGCAGCAGGAAGCACTATGGGCGCAGCGTCAATGACGCTGACGGTACAGG
CCAGACAATTATTGTCTGGTATAGTGCAGCAGCAGAACAATTTGCTGAGGGCTATTGAGGCGCAACAGCA
TCTGTTGCAACTCACAGTCTGGGGCATCAAGCAGCTCCAGGCAAGAATCCTGGCTGTGGAAAGATACCTA
AAGGATCAACAGCTCCTGGGGATTTGGGGTTGCTCTGGAAAACTCATTTGCACCACTGCTGTGCCTTGGA
ATGCTAGTTGGAGTAATAAATCTCTGGAACAGATTTGGAATCACACGACCTGGATGGAGTGGGACAGAGA
AATTAACAATTACACAAGCTTAATACACTCCTTAATTGAAGAATCGCAAAACCAGCAAGAAAAGAATGAA
CAAGAATT
Features (pLannotate 1.2.2; 27 found; start..end, strand, type, name):
    176..276     +  CDS            Rev (fragment): human immunodeficiency virus 1 (HIV-1) Rev protein; rev; enhances nuclear export of unspliced and incompletely spliced viral mRNAs
    326..566     +  promoter       U6 promoter: RNA polymerase III promoter for human U6 snRNA
    597..672     +  misc_RNA       Sa gRNA scaffold: guide RNA scaffold for the Staphylococcus aureus CRISPR/Cas9 system
    721..838     +  misc_feature   cPPT/CTS: central polypurine tract and central termination sequence of HIV-1
    887..1397    +  promoter       hPGK promoter: human phosphoglycerate kinase 1 promoter
   1419..2018    +  CDS            PuroR: puromycin N-acetyltransferase; pac from Streptomyces alboniger; confers resistance to puromycin
   2061..2144    +  CDS            nef (fragment): NEF_HV1Z2 - Experimental evidence at protein level: Swiss-Prot protein existence level 1. Extracellular Nef protein targets CD4(+) T-lymphocytes for apoptosis by interacting with CXCR4 surface receptors. From Human immunodeficiency virus type 1 group M subtype D (isolate Z2/CDC-Z34) (HIV-1).
   2146..2379    +  LTR            3' LTR (ΔU3): self-inactivating 3' long terminal repeat (LTR) from HIV-1
   2451..2572    +  polyA_signal   SV40 poly(A) signal: SV40 polyadenylation signal
   2612..2747    +  rep_origin     SV40 ori: SV40 origin of replication
   2768..2786    -  promoter       T7 promoter: promoter for bacteriophage T7 RNA polymerase
   2794..2949    +  CDS            lacZα (fragment): LacZα fragment of β-galactosidase; lacZ fragment
   2954..3382    +  rep_origin     f1 ori (sequence partly withheld): f1 bacteriophage origin of replication; arrow indicates direction of (+) strand synthesis
   3435..3539    +  promoter       AmpR promoter: bla
   3540..4400    +  CDS            AmpR: β-lactamase; bla; confers resistance to ampicillin, carbenicillin, and related antibiotics
   4571..5159    +  rep_origin     ori: high-copy-number ColE1/pMB1/pBR322/pUC origin of replication
   5342..5434    +  CDS            lacI (fragment): lac repressor; lacI; The lac repressor binds to the lac operator to inhibit transcription in E. coli. This inhibition can be relieved by adding lactose or isopropyl-β-D-thiogalactopyranoside (IPTG).
   5447..5468    +  protein_bind   CAP binding site: CAP binding activates transcription in the presence of cAMP. E. coli catabolite activator protein
   5493..6260    -  mobile_element IS1: prokaryotic transposable element IS1
   6261..6290    +  promoter       lac promoter: promoter for the E. coli lac operon
   6298..6314    +  protein_bind   lac operator: The lac repressor binds to the lac operator to inhibit transcription in E. coli. This inhibition can be relieved by adding lactose or isopropyl-β-D-thiogalactopyranoside (IPTG). lac repressor encoded by lacI
   6359..6377    +  promoter       T3 promoter: promoter for bacteriophage T3 RNA polymerase
   6405..6631    +  promoter       RSV promoter: Rous sarcoma virus enhancer/promoter
   6632..6812    +  LTR            5' LTR (truncated): truncated 5' long terminal repeat (LTR) from HIV-1
   6859..6984    +  misc_feature   HIV-1 Ψ: packaging signal of human immunodeficiency virus type 1
   6968..7331    +  CDS            HIV-1 gag (fragment): gag protein from human immunodeficiency virus 1; gag
   7477..7710    +  misc_feature   RRE: The Rev response element (RRE) of HIV-1 allows for Rev-dependent mRNA export from the nucleus to the cytoplasm.
