[The description below was written by a language model from this plasmid's Addgene catalogue record and pLannotate feature annotations shown in this document.]
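Description:
pLKO.1-puro-U6-SauCas9-TLR-MCV1-sgRNA is a third-generation-style, self-inactivating lentiviral transfer plasmid built on the pLKO.1-puro-U6 backbone for expressing a single guide RNA in mammalian cells. In bacteria it is maintained through a high-copy ColE1/pUC-type origin and an ampicillin resistance gene. An f1 origin and remnants of a lac/T7/T3 cloning region are also present. The viral portion comprises an RSV promoter fused to a truncated HIV-1 5' LTR, the Ψ packaging signal with a gag fragment, the RRE, a cPPT/CTS element and a ΔU3 3' LTR, followed by an SV40 poly(A) signal and SV40 origin. These elements allow the genomic RNA to be packaged when helper functions are supplied in trans, and the integrated provirus lacks LTR promoter activity.

The payload is a synthetic insert of about 100 bp, introduced by Gibson cloning. In it, the human U6 RNA polymerase III promoter drives a spacer joined to the Staphylococcus aureus Cas9 guide RNA scaffold. The guide targets the TLR2.0 (traffic light reporter) cassette, a reporter system used to read out genome-editing outcomes, and the associated work concerns homology-directed repair. No Cas9 coding sequence is annotated, so the nuclease must come from another source. Downstream, an hPGK promoter drives puromycin N-acetyltransferase for selection of transduced or transfected cells.

Two points in the record deserve mention. The backbone-modification field refers to a SpyCas9 guide, whereas the name, purpose and annotated scaffold all indicate SauCas9. The sequenced plasmid is 7,911 nt rather than the listed 7,000 bp, partly because an IS1 bacterial transposable element sits in the lac promoter region. The depositor states that this element does not affect plasmid function.
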