Addgene plasmid #117409: pLKO.1-puro-U6-SauCas9-TLR-MCV1-sgRNA
Purpose: SauCas9 sgRNA targeting TLR2.0
Depositing lab: Erik Sontheimer. Depositing organization: University of Massachusetts, Worcester. Publication: Efficient Homology-Directed Repair with Circular Single-Stranded DNA Donors. Iyer S, Mir A, Vega-Badillo J, Roscoe BP, Ibraheim R, Zhu LJ, Lee J, Liu P, Luk K, Mintzer E, Guo D, Soares de Brito J, Emerson CP Jr, Zamore PD, Sontheimer EJ, Wolfe SA. CRISPR J. 2022 Oct;5(5):685-701. doi: 10.1089/crispr.2022.0058. Epub 2022 Sep 7. PubMed 36070530.
Backbone
  Vector backbone: pLKO.1-puro-U6
  Backbone manufacturer: Addgene#50920
  Total vector size (bp): 7000
  Modifications to backbone: Added the sgRNA sequence of SpyCas9 targeting TLR2.0
  Vector type: Mammalian Expression, Lentiviral
  Selectable markers: Puromycin
Growth in bacteria
  Bacterial resistance: Ampicillin, 100 μg/mL
  Growth temperature: 37°C
  Growth strain: NEB Stable
  Copy number: High Copy
Gene/Insert
  Gene/Insert name: SauCas9 sgRNA targeting TLR 2.0
  Species: Synthetic
  Insert size (bp): 100
  Promoter: U6
  Cloning method: Gibson Cloning
  Sequencing primers: 5′ CGTGACGTAGAAAGTAATAATTTC; 3′ CCTCGAGCCGCGGCCAAAG
Resource information
  A portion of this plasmid was derived from a plasmid made by: Derived from Addgene # 50920
Terms and licenses: Academic/Nonprofit Terms; Industry Terms: Not Available to Industry
Depositor comments: Plasmid contains an IS1 prokaryotic transposable element that does not affect plasmid function. Please visit https://www.biorxiv.org/content/10.1101/864199v1 for bioRxiv preprint.
How to cite: pLKO.1-puro-U6-SauCas9-TLR-MCV1-sgRNA was a gift from Erik Sontheimer (Addgene plasmid # 117409 ; http://n2t.net/addgene:117409 ; RRID:Addgene_117409)
